Addgene plasmid #216894: pST39-Mega'-deltaBL
Purpose: Mega' with knockout of GvpB and GvpL
Depositing lab: George Lu. Depositing organization: Rice University. Publication: Elucidating the assembly of gas vesicles by systematic protein-protein interaction analysis. Iburg M, Anderson AP, Wong VT, Anton ED, He A, Lu GJ. EMBO J. 2024 Oct;43(19):4156-4172. doi: 10.1038/s44318-024-00178-2. Epub 2024 Sep 3. PubMed 39227754.
Backbone
  Vector backbone: pST39
  Vector type: Bacterial Expression
Growth in bacteria
  Bacterial resistance: Ampicillin, 100 μg/mL
  Growth temperature: 30°C
  Growth strain: DH5alpha
  Copy number: Low Copy
Gene/Insert
  Gene/Insert name: Mega' with knockout of GvpB and GvpL (alt name: GvpB is also known as GvpA2)
  Species: Synthetic; Priestia megaterium
  Cloning method: Gibson Cloning
Terms and licenses: Academic/Nonprofit Terms; Industry Terms: Not Available to Industry
Depositor comments: Please visit https://www.biorxiv.org/content/10.1101/2023.07.23.550228v1 for bioRxiv preprint. Please note: This plasmid contains a single nucleotide mutation in GvpG. This mutation is not expected to impact plasmid function.
How to cite: pST39-Mega'-deltaBL was a gift from George Lu (Addgene plasmid # 216894 ; http://n2t.net/addgene:216894 ; RRID:Addgene_216894)
