[The description below was written by a language model from this plasmid's Addgene catalogue record and pLannotate feature annotations shown in this document.]
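Description:
pST39-Mega'-deltaBL is a 7,620-nt bacterial expression plasmid built on the pST39 backbone, a vector designed for T7-driven polycistronic expression in E. coli. It replicates from a ColE1/pMB1-type origin. The backbone also carries the rop gene and the pBR322 bom region, and rop keeps copy number low, consistent with the catalogue's "low copy" designation. Selection is with ampicillin through the TEM beta-lactamase gene (bla) under its own promoter. The short annotated matches to an RSF origin, mbeC, ydeC and a T7 gene 10-derived solubility tag are only fragments and are probably homology hits or backbone remnants rather than functional parts.

The payload, assembled by Gibson cloning, is a variant of "Mega'", a gas vesicle gene cluster derived from Priestia megaterium (formerly Bacillus megaterium). It lies between a T7 promoter and a T7 terminator, so the cluster is transcribed by T7 RNA polymerase. In this version GvpB (also called GvpA2) and GvpL have been knocked out, though the record does not state how. Automated annotation names only gvpS and gvpJ within the roughly 5 kb between promoter and terminator, and the other genes of the cluster are not individually labelled, so its full composition cannot be read from the feature table. The depositor notes a single-nucleotide mutation in GvpG that is not expected to affect function.

Gas vesicles are hollow, gas-filled protein nanostructures. The associated publication is a systematic analysis of protein-protein interactions during their assembly, and this double-knockout construct comes from that work. The record does not describe its specific experimental role.
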