Features (pLannotate 1.2.2; 14 found; start..end, strand, type, name):
     48..181     +  rep_origin     RSF ori (fragment): Plasmids containing the RSF 1030 origin of replication can be propagated in E. coli cells that contain additional plasmids with compatible origins.
    186..325     -  misc_feature   bom: basis of mobility region from pBR322
    427..618     -  CDS            rop: Rop protein, which maintains plasmids at low copy number; rop
    658..768     +  CDS            mbeC (fragment): MBEC_ECOLX - Experimental evidence at protein level: Swiss-Prot protein existence level 1. Required for efficient mobilization of ColE1 plasmid and is thus essential to promote the specific transfer of the plasmid during conjugation. Probably functions by inducing DNA bending, helping the MbeA relaxase to melt the DNA around the nic site and cleave the phosphodiester bond. Binds specifically double-stranded DNA (dsDNA) containing the ColE1 oriT but does not recognize the inverted repeat (IR). From Escherichia coli.
    855..873     +  promoter       T7 promoter: promoter for bacteriophage T7 RNA polymerase
   3417..3701    +  CDS            gvpS: GVPS_BACME - Protein inferred from homology: Swiss-Prot protein existence level 3. Gas vesicles are small, hollow, gas filled protein structures that are found in several microbial planktonic microorganisms. They allow the positioning of the organism at the favorable depth for growth (By similarity). From Bacillus megaterium.
   3964..4263    +  CDS            gvpJ: GVPJ_BACME - Protein inferred from homology: Swiss-Prot protein existence level 3. Gas vesicles are small, hollow, gas filled protein structures that are found in several microbial planktonic microorganisms. They allow the positioning of the organism at the favorable depth for growth. This protein could be important for the shape determination of the gas vesicle. From Bacillus megaterium.
   5682..5801    -  CDS            ydeC (fragment): YDEC_BACSU - Protein predicted: Swiss-Prot protein existence level 4. From Bacillus subtilis (strain 168).
   5834..5883    +  CDS            SET1 (fragment): solubility-enhancement tag derived from T7 phage gene 10B
   5891..5938    +  terminator     T7 terminator: transcription terminator for bacteriophage T7 RNA polymerase
   6005..6096    +  promoter       AmpR promoter: bla
   6097..6954    +  CDS            bla: BLAT_ECOLX - Experimental evidence at protein level: Swiss-Prot protein existence level 1. TEM-type are the most prevalent beta-lactamases in enterobacteria; they hydrolyze the beta-lactam bond in susceptible beta-lactam antibiotics, thus conferring resistance to penicillins and cephalosporins. TEM-3 and TEM-4 are capable of hydrolyzing cefotaxime and ceftazidime. TEM-5 is capable of hydrolyzing ceftazidime. TEM-6 is capable of hydrolyzing ceftazidime and aztreonam. TEM-8/CAZ-2, TEM- 16/CAZ-7 and TEM-24/CAZ-6 are markedly active against ceftazidime. IRT- 4 shows resistance to beta-lactamase in
   6961..6997    +  terminator     fd terminator (fragment): central terminator from bacteriophage fd (Otsuka and Kunisawa, 1982)
   7032..7620    +  rep_origin     ori: high-copy-number ColE1/pMB1/pBR322/pUC origin of replication
>Addgene plasmid #216894 | pST39-Mega'-deltaBL | addgene full sequence | sequence record 446033 | Addgene NGS Result
AACGCCAGCAACGCGGCCTTTTTACGGTTCCTGGCCTTTTGCTGGCCTTTTGCTCACATGTTCTTTCCTG
CGTTATCCCCTGATTCTGTGGATAACCGTATTACCGCCTTTGAGTGAGCTGATACCGCTCGCCGCAGCCG
AACGACCGAGCGCAGCGAGTCAGTGAGCGAGGAAGCGGAAGAGCGCCTGATGCGGTATTTTCTCCTTACG
CATCTGTGCGGTATTTCACACCGCAATGGTGCACTCTCAGTACAATCTGCTCTGATGCCGCATAGTTAAG
CCAGTATACACTCCGCTATCGCTACGTGACTGGGTCATGGCTGCGCCCCGACACCCGCCAACACCCGCTG
ACGCGCCCTGACGGGCTTGTCTGCTCCCGGCATCCGCTTACAGACAAGCTGTGACCGTCTCCGGGAGCTG
CATGTGTCAGAGGTTTTCACCGTCATCACCGAAACGCGCGAGGCAGCTGCGGTAAAGCTCATCAGCGTGG
TCGTGAAGCGATTCACAGATGTCTGCCTGTTCATCCGCGTCCAGCTCGTTGAGTTTCTCCAGAAGCGTTA
ATGTCTGGCTTCTGATAAAGCGGGCCATGTTAAGGGCGGTTTTTTCCTGTTTGGTCACTGATGCCTCCGT
GTAAGGGGGATTTCTGTTCATGGGGTAATGATACCGATGAAACGAGAGAGGATGCTCACGATACGGGTTA
CTGATGATGAACATGCCCGGTTACTGGAACGTTGTGAGGGTAAACAACTGGCGGTATGGATGCGGCGGGA
CCAGAGAAAAATCACTCAGGGTCAATGCCAGCGCTTCGTTAATACAGATGTAGGTGTTGGCACCATGCAT
CGATCCCGCGAAATTAATACGACTCACTATAGGGAGACCACAACGGTTTCCCTCTAGAGATAGCTTAGCG
ATGTGAAAGAAGCTGGAGAAAACTTTCAAGAAAAAGTTTCTTCTTCAGACGATAAAGAGAAGTCAAAAAA
TAAGCGGAAAATAAAAGGCGTAAATCAGATTAAAAAAGCAACGGATATTAAAAGCTCTACTAAGATTAAA
AGTTCTAATGATATTAAATCATCTACAGATTTAAAAACAATGGGATCATTAGATCTAACTATTGGAGGCT
ACTAAAAATGGAAATTAAAAAAATTATGCAAGCCGTGAACGACTTTTTCGGTGAACACGTAGCTCCTCCT
CATAAAATTACCTCGGTGGAAGCTACTGAAGATGAAGGTTGGAGAGTTATTGTTGAAGTCATTGAAGAAC
GAGAATATATGAAAAAATACGCCAAAGATGAAATGCTCGGAACGTACGAGTGCTTTGTAAATAAAGAAAA
AGAAGTCATTTCATTCAAACGACTCGACGTCAGATATAGAAGCGCCATTGGCATTGAAGCATAAACGATA
AGATGGCAGGAGGAACGTAAAAATGACCGTCTTAACAGACAAAAGGAAAAAAGGCAGTGGAGCTTTTATA
CAAGATGACGAGACAAAAGAGGTTCTTTCAAGAGCGCTGAGCTATTTAAAATCCGGCTATTCCATTCATT
TTACAGGTCCTGCCGGCGGAGGCAAAACCTCTTTAGCGCGAGCGCTTGCTAAAAAGAGAAAGCGTCCTGT
AATGCTGATGCACGGGAATCACGAGCTCAACAACAAAGATTTAATTGGCGATTTTACGGGATACACGAGC
AAAAAAGTAATCGACCAGTACGTTCGTTCTGTCTATAAAAAAGATGAACAGGTGAGTGAAAACTGGCAGG
ATGGCCGATTGCTTGAAGCTGTAAAAAATGGCTATACGCTGATTTACGACGAATTTACTCGTTCTAAGCC
TGCGACGAATAATATCTTTCTATCGATATTAGAAGAAGGCGTGCTGCCGCTGTATGGAGTAAAAATGACC
GATCCTTTTGTGCGCGTGCATCCCGATTTCCGCGTCATCTTCACAAGCAATCCAGCTGAGTATGCCGGCG
TATATGATACGCAAGATGCGCTTCTCGACAGGTTAATTACCATGTTTATTGATTATAAAGACATCGACAG
AGAGACAGCGATTTTAACGGAGAAAACGGACGTAGAAGAAGATGAAGCGCGCACAATTGTAACGCTCGTA
GCAAACGTGCGAAACCGCTCTGGAGACGAAAACAGCAGCGGACTTAGCCTGCGGGCTTCGCTTATGATCG
CTACCCTTGCCACGCAGCAAGACATTCCTATCGATGGAAGTGACGAAGATTTTCAAACGTTATGTATCGA
TATTTTGCATCATCCGCTTACCAAATGTTTGGATGAAGAAAATGCAAAAAGCAAAGCCGAAAAAATCATT
TTAGAAGAATGTAAGAATATAGACACTGAAGAAAAGTAAAGGAGCTTGAAAACATGAGTGAAACAAACGA
AACAGGTATTTATATTTTTAGCGCCATTCAAACGGATAAAGACGAAGAATTTGGCGCCGTGGAAGTAGAA
GGAACAAAAGCTGAAACATTTTTGATTCGCTACAAAGACGCGGCTATGGTAGCAGCTGAAGTACCGATGA
AAATTTATCATCCTAATCGCCAAAATTTATTAATGCATCAAAACGCAGTAGCAGCGATTATGGACAAGAA
CGATACGGTTATTCCAATCAGCTTTGGGAATGTATTCAAATCAAAAGAAGACGTAAAAGTTCTTTTGGAA
AACCTTTATCCGCAGTTTGAAAAGCTGTTTCCAGCGATCAAAGGAAAAATTGAAGTCGGTTTAAAAGTAA
TTGGGAAAAAAGAATGGCTTGAGAAAAAAGTAAACGAAAATCCTGAACTTGAGAAAGTATCAGCATCCGT
AAAAGGAAAATCAGAAGCAGCCGGTTATTATGAGCGTATTCAACTTGGAGGAATGGCTCAAAAGATGTTT
ACTTCCCTGCAAAAAGAAGTCAAGACAGATGTGTTTTCTCCGCTTGAAGAAGCAGCGGAAGCAGCAAAAG
CAAATGAGCCAACGGGCGAAACGATGCTTTTAAACGCGTCTTTCTTAATTAACCGAGAAGATGAAGCGAA
GTTTGATGAAAAAGTAAATGAAGCGCATGAAAACTGGAAAGACAAAGCCGATTTTCATTACAGCGGTCCT
TGGCCTGCTTATAATTTTGTGAACATTCGCCTAAAAGTAGAAGAGAAATAACGTGCTTCACAAATTAGTA
ACCGCACCCATTAACCTTGTAGTGAAAATCGGCGAAAAAGTACAGGAAGAAGCTGATAAACAGCTATATG
ACCTTCCGACGATTCAGCAAAAGCTCATTCAGCTTCAAATGATGTTTGAGCTTGGTGAAATTCCAGAAGA
AGCGTTTCAAGAAAAAGAAGATGAATTGTTAATGAGGTACGAAATTGCGAAACGCAGAGAAATTGAACAA
TGGGAAGAGCTACCACAAAAAAGAAATGAGGAATCCTAGAGTGAGGAATTAACATTATGTCTCTTAAACA
ATCCATGGAGAATAAAGATATTGCTCTTATTGATATTTTAGATGTCATTTTAGATAAAGGAGTCGCCATT
AAAGGAGACTTAATCATTTCCATAGCTGGCGTCGATTTAGTGTATTTGGATTTGCGGGTGCTTATTTCTT
CGGTTGAAACGCTTGTGCAAGCAAAAGAAGGAAATCACAAACCAATCACTTCTGAACAATTTGATAAACA
AAAGGAGGAATTAATGGATGCAACCGGTCAGCCAAGCAAATGGACGAATCCACTTGGATCCTGATCAAGC
TGAACAAGGCTTAGCGCAGCTTGTGATGACAGTTATTGAGCTATTGAGGCAAATCGTTGAACGTCATGCC
ATGAGGCGGGTGGAGGGTGGAACGTTGACGGACGAACAAATTGAAAACTTAGGAATTGCACTAATGAACT
TAGAAGAAAAAATGGACGAGTTGAAAGAGGTGTTCGGTCTGGATGCAGAAGATTTAAATATTGATCTTGG
ACCGCTAGGCAGCCTGCTTTAAGCGGTCAGTAGGAGGAACAGTATGGCAGTCGAACATAATATGCAGTCA
AGTACGATTGTAGATGTGCTCGAAAAGATTTTGGATAAAGGAGTCGTTATAGCGGGGGACATCACCGTAG
GAATTGCAGATGTCGAGCTATTAACGATAAAGATCCGCTTGATTGTGGCTTCGGTTGATAAGGCAAAAGA
AATCGGCATGGACTGGTGGGAAAATGATCCGTATCTCAGTTCAAAAGGAGCCAATAACAAAGCGCTCGAA
GAAGAAAATAAAATGCTGCATGAGCGGTTAAAAACGCTTGAAGAAAAAATAGAAACGAAACGTTAAAAAC
TGTACGCTACTTAAAAAATGGAGGGATTTACAATGGCAACTGAAACAAAATTAGATAACACACAGGCAGA
AAACAAGGAAAATAAAAATGCGGAAAACGGTTCAAAAGAAAAGAACGGTTCAAAAGCAAGCAAAACAACA
AGCAGCGGGCCAATCAAACGAGCGGTAGCAGGAGGCATCATCGGTGCAACGATTGGATATGTATCGACTC
CTGAAAATCGAAAAAGTCTCCTTGACCGCATTGATACAGACGAATTAAAAAGCAAAGCATCTGATTTAGG
AACAAAGGTAAAAGAAAAATCAAAAAGCAGCGTGGCCAGCCTGAAAACATCTGCGGGAAGCTTGTTTAAA
AAAGATAAAGATAAATCAAAAGATGATGAAGAAAACGTAAATTCTTCTAGTAGCGAAACAGAAGACGATA
ACGTTCAAGAGTACGACGAGTTAAAAGAAGAAAATCAAACTCTTCAAGATCGCTTATCACAGCTTGAAGA
AAAAATGAACATGCTTGTTGAGCTTAGCCTCAATAAAAATCAAGACGAAGAAGCGGAAGATACAGATTCC
GACGAAGAAGAGAACGATGAGAACGATGAAAACGATGAAAACGAGCAGGACGATGAAAACGAAGAAGAAA
CATCTAAGCCACGTAAAAAGGATAAAAAAGAAGCTGAGGAAGAAGAAAGTGAAAGTGACGAAGACAGCGA
GGAAGAAGAGGAAGATTCTCGCTCAAACAAAAAAAATAAAAAAGTAAAAACAGAAGAAGAAGACGAAGAT
GAAAGCGAAGAAGAAAAAAAGGAAGCGAAACCAAAAAAGTCAACAGCTAAAAAATCAAAAAATACAAAAG
CAAAGAAAAACACGGACGAAGAAGATGATGAAGCAACATCTCTTTCTAGTGAAGACGATACAACAGCCTA
AGACGTAAAGGAGGAAAGAAAGACATGAGTACAGGCCCTTCTTTTTCAACTAAAGACAATACGCTTGAAT
ACTTTGTGAAAGCTTCTAATAAACACGGCTTTTCACTTGATATTTCATTAAATGTAAACGGCGCTGTGAT
TTCCGGTACCATGATTTCAGCAAAAGAATACTTTGATTACTTAAGCGAAACGTTTGAAGAAGGCAGTGAA
GTGGCTCAGGCGCTAAGCGAACAATTCTCTTTAGCAAGCGAAGCGAGCGAATCAAACGGAGAAGCAGAAG
CCCATTTTATTCATTTGAAAAATACAAAGATTTACTGTGGAGACAGTAAATCTACTCCTTCTAAAGGCAA
AATCTTTTGGAGAGGGAAAATAGCAGAAGTAGACGGGTTTTTCTTAGGAAAGATTTCTGATGCAAAATCA
ACGAGTAAAAAGAGTTCATAAAAAACGGCGGGGTGATTGCCCCGCCGTTTTTTAGTGATGTGATGAGATG
TGCAGCTTCTTTTTTCGATACATGAGCGGAGTCATCTTCATTTCTTTTCGAAACTGATTAATAAAATAGC
TTGTACTATTAAACCCTACTTGATAGGCGACTTCCGTCACATTTGCTTCTGCTTGCTGCAGTCCGGATTC
GCGAACGCGTCTCGAGAGATCCGGCTGCTAACAAAGCCCGAAAGGAAGCTGAGTTGGCTGCTGCCACCGC
TGAGCAATAACTAGCATAACCCCTTGGGGCCTCTAAACGGGTCTTGAGGGGTTTTTTGCTGAAAGGAGGA
ACTATATCCGACTAGTAGCCCGCCTAATGAGCGGGCTTTTTTTTAATTCCCCTATTTGTTTATTTTTCTA
AATACATTCAAATATGTATCCGCTCATGAGACAATAACCCTGATAAATGCTTCAATAATATTGAAAAAGG
AAGAGTATGAGTATTCAACATTTCCGTGTCGCCCTTATTCCCTTTTTTGCGGCATTTTGCCTTCCTGTTT
TTGCTCACCCAGAAACGCTCGTGAAAGTAAAAGACGCAGAGGACCAATTGGGGGCACGAGTGGGATACAT
AGAACTGGACTTGAATAGCGGTAAAATCCTTGAGAGTTTTCGCCCTGAAGAGCGTTTTCCAATGATGAGC
ACTTTCAAAGTTCTGCTATGTGGAGCAGTATTATCCCGTGTAGATGCGGGGCAAGAGCAACTCGGACGAC
GAATACACTATTCGCAGAATGACTTGGTTGAATACTCCCCAGTGACAGAAAAGCACCTTACGGACGGAAT
GACGGTAAGAGAATTATGTAGTGCCGCCATAACGATGAGTGATAACACTGCGGCGAACTTACTTCTGACA
ACCATCGGTGGACCGAAGGAATTAACCGCTTTTTTGCACAATATGGGAGACCATGTAACTCGCCTTGACC
GTTGGGAACCAGAACTGAATGAAGCCATACCAAACGACGAGCGAGACACCACAATGCCTGCGGCAATGGC
AACAACATTACGCAAACTATTAACTGGCGAACTACTTACTCTGGCTTCACGGCAACAATTAATAGACTGG
CTTGAAGCGGATAAAGTTGCAGGACCACTACTGCGTTCGGCACTTCCTGCTGGCTGGTTTATTGCTGATA
AATCTGGGGCAGGAGAGCGTGGTTCACGGGGTATCATTGCCGCACTTGGACCAGATGGTAAGCCTTCCCG
TATCGTAGTTATCTACACGACGGGTAGTCAGGCAACTATGGACGAACGAAATAGACAGATTGCTGAAATA
GGGGCTTCACTGATTAAGCATTGGTAAACCGATACAATTAAAGGCTCCTTTTGGAGCCTTTTTTTTTTGG
ACGGACCGGTAGAAAAGATCAAAGGATCTTCTTGAGATCCTTTTTTTCTGCGCGTAATCTGCTGCTTGCA
AACAAAAAAACCACCGCTACCAGCGGTGGTTTGTTTGCCGGATCAAGAGCTACCAACTCTTTTTCCGAAG
GTAACTGGCTTCAGCAGAGCGCAGATACCAAATACTGTCCTTCTAGTGTAGCCGTAGTTAGGCCACCACT
TCAAGAACTCTGTAGCACCGCCTACATACCTCGCTCTGCTAATCCTGTTACCAGTGGCTGCTGCCAGTGG
CGATAAGTCGTGTCTTACCGGGTTGGACTCAAGACGATAGTTACCGGATAAGGCGCAGCGGTCGGGCTGA
ACGGGGGGTTCGTGCACACAGCCCAGCTTGGAGCGAACGACCTACACCGAACTGAGATACCTACAGCGTG
AGCTATGAGAAAGCGCCACGCTTCCCGAAGGGAGAAAGGCGGACAGGTATCCGGTAAGCGGCAGGGTCGG
AACAGGAGAGCGCACGAGGGAGCTTCCAGGGGGAAACGCCTGGTATCTTTATAGTCCTGTCGGGTTTCGC
CACCTCTGACTTGAGCGTCGATTTTTGTGATGCTCGTCAGGGGGGCGGAGCCTATGGAAA
